>Addgene plasmid #153617 | pGBW-m4252788 | depositor full sequence | sequence record 297306 | Full Sequence
CACCATGGGCTATATAAACGTTTTCGCTTTTCCGTTTACGATATATAGTCTACTCTTGTGCAGAATGAAT
TCTCGTAACTACATAGCACAAGTAGATGTAGTTAACTTTAATCTCACAGAAAACCTTTACTTTCAGTCGC
ACCATCACCATCACCATTAAGCTAGCTTGACTGACTGAGATACAGCGTACCTTCAGCTCACAGACATGAT
AAGATACATTGATGAGTTTGGACAAACCACAACTAGAATGCAGTGAAAAAAATGCTTTATTTGTGAAATT
TGTGATGCTATTGCTTTATTTGTAACCATTATAAGCTGCAATAAACAAGTTAACAACAACAATTGCATTC
ATTTTATGTTTCAGGTTCAGGGGGAGGTGTGGGAGGTTTTTTAAAGCAAGTAAAACCTCTACAAATGTGG
TATTGGCCCATCTCTATCGGTATCGTAGCATAACCCCTTGGGGCCTCTAAACGGGTCTTGAGGGGTTTTT
TGTGCCCCTCGGGCCGGATTGCTATCTACCGGCATTGGCGCAGAAAAAAATGCCTGATGCGACGCTGCGC
GTCTTATACTCCCACATATGCCAGATTCAGCAACGGATACGGCTTCCCCAACTTGCCCACTTCCATACGT
GTCCTCCTTACCAGAAATTTATCCTTAAGGTCGTCAGCTATCCTGCAGGCGATCTCTCGATTTCGATCAA
GACATTCCTTTAATGGTCTTTTCTGGACACCACTAGGGGTCAGAAGTAGTTCATCAAACTTTCTTCCCTC
CCTAATCTCATTGGTTACCTTGGGCTATCGAAACTTAATTAACCAGTCAAGTCAGCTACTTGGCGAGATC
GACTTGTCTGGGTTTCGACTACGCTCAGAATTGCGTCAGTCAAGTTCGATCTGGTCCTTGCTATTGCACC
CGTTCTCCGATTACGAGTTTCATTTAAATCATGTGAGCAAAAGGCCAGCAAAAGGCCAGGAACCGTAAAA
AGGCCGCGTTGCTGGCGTTTTTCCATAGGCTCCGCCCCCCTGACGAGCATCACAAAAATCGACGCTCAAG
TCAGAGGTGGCGAAACCCGACAGGACTATAAAGATACCAGGCGTTTCCCCCTGGAAGCTCCCTCGTGCGC
TCTCCTGTTCCGACCCTGCCGCTTACCGGATACCTGTCCGCCTTTCTCCCTTCGGGAAGCGTGGCGCTTT
CTCATAGCTCACGCTGTAGGTATCTCAGTTCGGTGTAGGTCGTTCGCTCCAAGCTGGGCTGTGTGCACGA
ACCCCCCGTTCAGCCCGACCGCTGCGCCTTATCCGGTAACTATCGTCTTGAGTCCAACCCGGTAAGACAC
GACTTATCGCCACTGGCAGCAGCCACTGGTAACAGGATTAGCAGAGCGAGGTATGTAGGCGGTGCTACAG
AGTTCTTGAAGTGGTGGCCTAACTACGGCTACACTAGAAGAACAGTATTTGGTATCTGCGCTCTGCTGAA
GCCAGTTACCTTCGGAAAAAGAGTTGGTAGCTCTTGATCCGGCAAACAAACCACCGCTGGTAGCGGTGGT
TTTTTTGTTTGCAAGCAGCAGATTACGCGCAGAAAAAAAGGATCTCAAGAAGATCCTTTGATCTTTTCTA
CGGGGTCTGACGCTCAGTGGAACGAAAACTCACGTTAAGGGATTTTGGTCATGAGATTATCAAAAAGGAT
CTTCACCTAGATCCTTTTAAATTAAAAATGAAGTTTTAAATCAATCTAAAGTATATATGAGTAAACTTGG
TCTGACAGTTACCAATGCTTAATCAGTGAGGCACCTATCTCAGCGATCTGTCTATTTCGTTCATCCATAG
TTGCATTTAAATTTCCGAACTCTCCAAGGCCCTCGTCGGAAAATCTTCAAACCTTTCGTCCGATCCATCT
TGCAGGCTACCTCTCGAACGAACTATCGCAAGTCTCTTGGCCGGCCTTGCGCCTTGGCTATTGCTTGGCA
GCGCCTATCGCCAGGTATTACTCCAATCCCGAATATCCGAGATCGGGATCACCCGAGAGAAGTTCAACCT
ACATCCTCAATCCCGATCTATCCGAGATCCGAGGAATATCGAAATCGGGGCGCGCCTGGCCTCCGCGCCG
GGTTTTGGCGCCTCCCGCGGGCGCCCCCCTCGTCACGGCGAGCGCTGCCACGTCAGACGAAGGGCGCAGG
AGCGTCCTGATCCTTCCGCCCGGACGCTCAGGACAGCGGCCCGCTGCTCATAAGACTCGGCCTTAGAACC
CCAGTATCAGCAGAAGGACATTTTAGGACGGGACTTGGGTGACTCTAGGGCACTGGTTTTCTTTCCAGAG
AGCGGAACAGGCGAGGAAAAGTAGTCCCTTCTCGGCGATTCTGCGGAGGGATCTCCGTGGGGCGGTGAAC
GCCGATGATTATATAAGGACGCGCCGGGTGTGGCACAGCTAGTTCCGTCGCAGCCGGGATTTGGGTCGCG
GTTCTTGTTTGTGGATCGCTGTGATCGTCACTTGGTGAGTAGCGGGCTGCTGGGCTGGCCGGGGCTTTCG
TGGCCGCCGGGCCGCTCGGTGGGACGGAAGCGTGTGGAGAGACCGCCAAGGGCTGTAGTCTGGGTCCGCG
AGCAAGGTTGCCCTGAACTGGGGGTTGGGGGGAGCGCAGCAAAATGGCGGCTGTTCCCGAGTCTTGAATG
GAAGACGCTTGTGAGGCGGGCTGTGAGGTCGTTGAAACAAGGTGGGGGGCATGGTGGGCGGCAAGAACCC
AAGGTCTTGAGCCCTTCGCTAATGCGGGAAAGCTCTTATTCGGGTGAGATGGGCTGGGCACCATCTGGGG
ACCCTGACGTGAAGTTTGTCACTGACTGGAGAACTCGGTTTGTCGTCTGTTGCGGGGGCGGCAGTTATGG
CGGTGCCGTTGGGCAGTGCACCCGTACCTTTGGGAGCGCGCGCCCTCGTCGTGTCGTGACGTCACCCGTT
CTGTTGGCTTATAATGCAGGGTGGGGCCACCAGCCGGTAGGTGTGCGGTAGGCTTTTCTCCGTCGCAGGA
CGCAGGGTTCGGGCCTAGGGTAGGCTCTCCTGAATCGACAGGCGCCGGACCTCTGGTGAGGGGAGGGATA
AGTGAGGCGTCAGTTTCTTTGGTCGGTTTTATGTACCTATCTTCTTAAGTAGCTGAAGCTCCGGTTTTGA
ACTATGCGCTCGGGGTTGGCGAGTGTGTTTTGTGAAGTTTTTTAGGCACCTTTTGAAATGTAATCATTTG
GGTCAATATGTAATTTTCAGTGTTAGACTTGTAAATTGTCCGCTAAATTCTGGCCGTTTTTGGCTTTTTT
GTTAGACAACATGACCGAGTACAAGCCCACGGTGCGCCTCGCCACCCGCGACGACGTCCCCAGGGCCGTA
CGCACCCTCGCCGCCGCGTTCGCCGACTACCCCGCCACGCGCCACACCGTCGATCCGGACCGCCACATCG
AGCGGGTCACCGAGCTGCAAGAACTCTTCCTCACGCGCGTCGGGCTCGACATCGGCAAGGTGTGGGTCGC
GGACGACGGCGCCGCGGTGGCGGTCTGGACCACGCCGGAGAGCGTCGAAGCGGGGGCGGTGTTCGCCGAG
ATCGGCCCGCGCATGGCCGAGTTGAGCGGTTCCCGGCTGGCCGCGCAGCAACAGATGGAGGGCCTCCTGG
CGCCGCACCGGCCCAAGGAGCCCGCGTGGTTCCTGGCCACCGTCGGCGTCTCGCCCGACCACCAGGGCAA
GGGTCTGGGCAGCGCCGTCGTGCTCCCCGGAGTGGAGGCCGCCGAGCGCGCCGGGGTGCCCGCCTTCCTG
GAGACCTCCGCGCCCCGCAACCTCCCCTTCTACGAGCGGCTCGGCTTCACCGTCACCGCCGACGTCGAGG
TGCCCGAAGGACCGCGCACCTGGTGCATGACCCGCAAGCCCGGTGCCTAGGCTAGTATGTAAGCCTAGTC
TTAGATAATAAAATCGCTATCCATCGAAGATGGATGTGTGTTGGTTTTTTGTGTGTGTAACGCTAGGCGC
GCCTGGTGTACCGAGAACGATCCTCTCAGTGCGAGTCTCGACGATCCATATCGTTGCTTGGCAGTCAGCC
AGTCGGAATCCAGCTTGGGACCCAGGAAGTCCAATCGTCAGATATTGTACTCAAGCCTGGTCACGGCAGC
GTACCGATCTGTTTAAACCTAGATATTGATAGTCTGATCGGTCAACGTATAATCGAGTCCTAGCTTTTGC
AAACATCTATCAAGAGACAGGATCAGCAGGAGGCTTTCGCATGAGTATTCAACATTTCCGTGTCGCCCTT
ATTCCCTTTTTTGCGGCATTTTGCCTTCCTGTTTTTGCTCACCCAGAAACGCTGGTGAAAGTAAAAGATG
CTGAAGATCAGTTGGGTGCGCGAGTGGGTTACATCGAACTGGATCTCAACAGCGGTAAGATCCTTGAGAG
TTTTCGCCCCGAAGAACGCTTTCCAATGATGAGCACTTTTAAAGTTCTGCTATGTGGCGCGGTATTATCC
CGTATTGACGCCGGGCAAGAGCAACTCGGTCGCCGCATACACTATTCTCAGAATGACTTGGTTGAGTATT
CACCAGTCACAGAAAAGCATCTTACGGATGGCATGACAGTAAGAGAATTATGCAGTGCTGCCATAACCAT
GAGTGATAACACTGCGGCCAACTTACTTCTGACAACGATTGGAGGACCGAAGGAGCTAACCGCTTTTTTG
CACAACATGGGGGATCATGTAACTCGCCTTGATCGTTGGGAACCGGAGCTGAATGAAGCCATACCAAACG
ACGAGCGTGACACCACGATGCCTGTAGCAATGGCAACAACCTTGCGTAAACTATTAACTGGCGAACTACT
TACTCTAGCTTCCCGGCAACAGTTGATAGACTGGATGGAGGCGGATAAAGTTGCAGGACCACTTCTGCGC
TCGGCCCTTCCGGCTGGCTGGTTTATTGCTGATAAATCTGGAGCCGGTGAGCGTGGGTCTCGCGGTATCA
TTGCAGCACTGGGGCCAGATGGTAAGCCCTCCCGTATCGTAGTTATCTACACGACGGGGAGTCAGGCAAC
TATGGATGAACGAAATAGACAGATCGCTGAGATAGGTGCCTCACTGATTAAGCATTGGTAACCGATTCTA
GGTGCATTGGCGCAGAAAAAAATGCCTGATGCGACGCTGCGCGTCTTATACTCCCACATATGCCAGATTC
AGCAACGGATACGGCTTCCCCAACTTGCCCACTTCCATACGTGTCCTCCTTACCAGAAATTTATCCTTAA
GATCCCGAATCGTTTAAACTCGACTCTGGCTCTATCGAATCTCCGTCGTTTCGAGCTTACGCGAACAGCC
GTGGCGCTCATTTGCTCGTCGGGCATCGAATCTCGTCAGCTATCGTCAGCTTACCTTTTTGGCAGCGATC
GCGGCTCCCGACATCTTGGACCATTAGCTCCACAGGTATCTTCTTCCCTCTAGTGGTCATAACAGCAGCT
TCAGCTACCTCTCAATTCAAAAAACCCCTCAAGACCCGTTTAGAGGCCCCAAGGGGTTATGCTATCAATC
GTTGCGTTACACACACAAAAAACCAACACACATCCATCTTCGATGGATAGCGATTTTATTATCTAACTGC
TGATCGAGTGTAGCCAGATCTAGTAATCAATTACGGGGTCATTAGTTCATAGCCCATATATGGAGTTCCG
CGTTACATAACTTACGGTAAATGGCCCGCCTGGCTGACCGCCCAACGACCCCCGCCCATTGACGTCAATA
ATGACGTATGTTCCCATAGTAACGCCAATAGGGACTTTCCATTGACGTCAATGGGTGGAGTATTTACGGT
AAACTGCCCACTTGGCAGTACATCAAGTGTATCATATGCCAAGTACGCCCCCTATTGACGTCAATGACGG
TAAATGGCCCGCCTGGCATTATGCCCAGTACATGACCTTATGGGACTTTCCTACTTGGCAGTACATCTAC
GTATTAGTCATCGCTATTACCATGCTGATGCGGTTTTGGCAGTACATCAATGGGCGTGGATAGCGGTTTG
ACTCACGGGGATTTCCAAGTCTCCACCCCATTGACGTCAATGGGAGTTTGTTTTGGCACCAAAATCAACG
GGACTTTCCAAAATGTCGTAACAACTCCGCCCCATTGACGCAAATGGGCGGTAGGCGTGTACGGTGGGAG
GTCTATATAAGCAGAGCTGGTTTAGTGAACCGTCAGATCAGATCTTTGTCGATCCTACCATCCACTCGAC
ACACCCGCCAGCGGCCGC
Features (pLannotate 1.2.2; 20 found; start..end, strand, type, name):
     49..108     +  ncRNA          Corona pk3: Accession: RF00165 - Coronavirus 3' UTR pseudoknot
    140..157     +  CDS            6xHis: 6xHis affinity tag
    210..331     -  polyA_signal   SV40 poly(A) signal: SV40 polyadenylation signal
    354..423     -  CDS            large T antigen (fragment): large T antigen from SV40 (simian virus 40)
    446..492     +  terminator     T7 terminator: transcription terminator for bacteriophage T7 RNA polymerase
    522..658     +  terminator     rrnG terminator: transcription terminator from the E. coli ribosomal RNA rrnG operon (Albrechtsen et al., 1991)
    703..774     +  misc_feature   3' β-globin insulator: insulator downstream of the human β-globin locus (Farrell et al., 2002)
   1000..1588    -  rep_origin     ori: high-copy-number ColE1/pMB1/pBR322/pUC origin of replication
   1760..1824    -  CDS            bla(M) (fragment): β-lactamase lacking the signal sequence; bla(M); allows cytosolic expression of β-lactamase
   2088..3297    +  promoter       UbC promoter: human ubiquitin C promoter
   3301..3898    +  CDS            PuroR (fragment): puromycin N-acetyltransferase; pac from Streptomyces; confers resistance to puromycin
   3927..3975    +  polyA_signal   poly(A) signal: synthetic polyadenylation signal
   4241..5101    +  CDS            AmpR: β-lactamase; bla; confers resistance to ampicillin, carbenicillin, and related antibiotics
   5114..5250    +  terminator     rrnG terminator: transcription terminator from the E. coli ribosomal RNA rrnG operon (Albrechtsen et al., 1991)
   5402..5473    +  misc_feature   5' β-globin insulator: insulator upstream of the human β-globin locus (Farrell et al., 2002)
   5478..5524    -  terminator     T7 terminator: transcription terminator for bacteriophage T7 RNA polymerase
   5542..5590    -  polyA_signal   poly(A) signal: synthetic polyadenylation signal
   5671..5974    +  enhancer       CMV enhancer: human cytomegalovirus immediate early enhancer
   6047..6064    -  promoter       CMV promoter (fragment): human cytomegalovirus (CMV) immediate early promoter
   6127..6178    +  promoter       CMVd2 promoter: truncated human cytomegalovirus (CMV) immediate early promoter that yields moderately reduced expression relative to the full-length promoter
