>Addgene plasmid #153617 | pGBW-m4252788 | addgene full sequence | sequence record 300564 | Ginkgo NGS Result
CACCATGGGCTATATAAACGTTTTCGCTTTTCCGTTTACGATATATAGTCTACTCTTGTGCAGAATGAAT
TCTCGTAACTACATAGCACAAGTAGATGTAGTTAACTTTAATCTCACAGAAAACCTTTACTTTCAGTCGC
ACCATCACCATCACCATTAAGCTAGCTTGACTGACTGAGATACAGCGTACCTTCAGCTCACAGACATGAT
AAGATACATTGATGAGTTTGGACAAACCACAACTAGAATGCAGTGAAAAAAATGCTTTATTTGTGAAATT
TGTGATGCTATTGCTTTATTTGTAACCATTATAAGCTGCAATAAACAAGTTAACAACAACAATTGCATTC
ATTTTATGTTTCAGGTTCAGGGGGAGGTGTGGGAGGTTTTTTAAAGCAAGTAAAACCTCTACAAATGTGG
TATTGGCCCATCTCTATCGGTATCGTAGCATAACCCCTTGGGGCCTCTAAACGGGTCTTGAGGGGTTTTT
TGTGCCCCTCGGGCCGGATTGCTATCTACCGGCATTGGCGCAGAAAAAAATGCCTGATGCGACGCTGCGC
GTCTTATACTCCCACATATGCCAGATTCAGCAACGGATACGGCTTCCCCAACTTGCCCACTTCCATACGT
GTCCTCCTTACCAGAAATTTATCCTTAAGGTCGTCAGCTATCCTGCAGGCGATCTCTCGATTTCGATCAA
GACATTCCTTTAATGGTCTTTTCTGGACACCACTAGGGGTCAGAAGTAGTTCATCAAACTTTCTTCCCTC
CCTAATCTCATTGGTTACCTTGGGCTATCGAAACTTAATTAACCAGTCAAGTCAGCTACTTGGCGAGATC
GACTTGTCTGGGTTTCGACTACGCTCAGAATTGCGTCAGTCAAGTTCGATCTGGTCCTTGCTATTGCACC
CGTTCTCCGATTACGAGTTTCATTTAAATCATGTGAGCAAAAGGCCAGCAAAAGGCCAGGAACCGTAAAA
AGGCCGCGTTGCTGGCGTTTTTCCATAGGCTCCGCCCCCCTGACGAGCATCACAAAAATCGACGCTCAAG
TCAGAGGTGGCGAAACCCGACAGGACTATAAAGATACCAGGCGTTTCCCCCTGGAAGCTCCCTCGTGCGC
TCTCCTGTTCCGACCCTGCCGCTTACCGGATACCTGTCCGCCTTTCTCCCTTCGGGAAGCGTGGCGCTTT
CTCATAGCTCACGCTGTAGGTATCTCAGTTCGGTGTAGGTCGTTCGCTCCAAGCTGGGCTGTGTGCACGA
ACCCCCCGTTCAGCCCGACCGCTGCGCCTTATCCGGTAACTATCGTCTTGAGTCCAACCCGGTAAGACAC
GACTTATCGCCACTGGCAGCAGCCACTGGTAACAGGATTAGCAGAGCGAGGTATGTAGGCGGTGCTACAG
AGTTCTTGAAGTGGTGGCCTAACTACGGCTACACTAGAAGAACAGTATTTGGTATCTGCGCTCTGCTGAA
GCCAGTTACCTTCGGAAAAAGAGTTGGTAGCTCTTGATCCGGCAAACAAACCACCGCTGGTAGCGGTGGT
TTTTTTGTTTGCAAGCAGCAGATTACGCGCAGAAAAAAAGGATCTCAAGAAGATCCTTTGATCTTTTCTA
CGGGGTCTGACGCTCAGTGGAACGAAAACTCACGTTAAGGGATTTTGGTCATGAGATTATCAAAAAGGAT
CTTCACCTAGATCCTTTTAAATTAAAAATGAAGTTTTAAATNAATCTAAAGTATATATGAGTAAACTTGG
TCTGACAGTTACCAATGCTTAATCAGTGAGGCACCTATCTCAGCGATCTGTCTATTTCGTTCATCCATAG
TTGCATTTAAATTTCCGAACTCTCCAAGGCCCTCGTCGGAAAATCTTCAAACCTTTCGTCCGATCCATCT
TGCAGGCTACCTCTCGAACGAACTATCGCAAGTCTCTTGGCCGGCCTTGCGCCTTGGCTATTGCTTGGCA
GCGCCTATCGCCAGGTATTACTCCAATCCCGAATATCCGAGATCGGGATCACCCGAGAGAAGTTCAACCT
ACATCCTCAATCCCGATCTATCCGAGATCCGAGGAATATCGAAATCGGGGCGCGCCTGGCCTCCGCGCCG
GGTTTTGGCGCCTCCCGCGGGCGCCCCCCTCGTCACGGCGAGCGCTGCCACGTCAGACGAAGGGCGCAGG
AGCGTCCTGATCCTTCCGCCCGGACGCTCAGGACAGCGGCCCGCTGCTCATAAGACTCGGCCTTAGAACC
CCAGTATCAGCAGAAGGACATTTTAGGACGGGACTTGGGTGACTCTAGGGCACTGGTTTTCTTTCCAGAG
AGCGGAACAGGCGAGGAAAAGTAGTCCCTTCTCGGCGATTCTGCGGAGGGATCTCCGTGGGGCGGTGAAC
GCCGATGATTATATAAGGACGCGCCGGGTGTGGCACAGCTAGTTCCGTCGCAGCCGGGATTTGGGTCGCG
GTTCTTGTTTGTGGATCGCTGTGATCGTCACTTGGTGAGTAGCGGGCTGCTGGGCTGGCCGGGGCTTTCG
TGGCCGCCGGGCCGCTCGGTGGGACGGAAGCGTGTGGAGAGACCGCCAAGGGCTGTAGTCTGGGTCCGCG
AGCAAGGTTGCCCTGAACTGGGGGTTGGGGGGAGCGCAGCAAAATGGCGGCTGTTCCCGAGTCTTGAATG
GAAGACGCTTGTGAGGCGGGCTGTGAGGTCGTTGAAACAAGGTGGGGGGCATGGTGGGCGGCAAGAACCC
AAGGTCTTGAGCCCTTCGCTAATGCGGGAAAGCTCTTATTCGGGTGAGATGGGCTGGGCACCATCTGGGG
ACCCTGACGTGAAGTTTGTCACTGACTGGAGAACTCGGTTTGTCGTCTGTTGCGGGGGCGGCAGTTATGG
CGGTGCCGTTGGGCAGTGCACCCGTACCTTTGGGAGCGCGCGCCCTCGTCGTGTCGTGACGTCACCCGTT
CTGTTGGCTTATAATGCAGGGTGGGGCCACCAGCCGGTAGGTGTGCGGTAGGCTTTTCTCCGTCGCAGGA
CGCAGGGTTCGGGCCTAGGGTAGGCTCTCCTGAATCGACAGGCGCCGGACCTCTGGTGAGGGGAGGGATA
AGTGAGGCGTCAGTTTCTTTGGTCGGTTTTATGTACCTATCTTCTTAAGTAGCTGAAGCTCCGGTTTTGA
ACTATGCGCTCGGGGTTGGCGAGTGTGTTTTGTGAAGTTTTTTAGGCACCTTTTGAAATGTAATCATTTG
GGTCAATATGTAATTTTCAGTGTTAGACTTGTAAATTGTCCGCTAAATTCTGGCCGTTTTTGGCTTTTTT
GTTAGACAACATGACCGAGTACAAGCCCACGGTGCGCCTCGCCACCCGCGACGACGTCCCCAGGGCCGTA
CGCACCCTCGCCGCCGCGTTCGCCGACTACCCCGCCACGCGCCACACCGTCGATCCGGACCGCCACATCG
AGCGGGTCACCGAGCTGCAAGAACTCTTCCTCACGCGCGTCGGGCTCGACATCGGCAAGGTGTGGGTCGC
GGACGACGGCGCCGCGGTGGCGGTCTGGACCACGCCGGAGAGCGTCGAAGCGGGGGCGGTGTTCGCCGAG
ATCGGCCCGCGCATGGCCGAGTTGAGCGGTTCCCGGCTGGCCGCGCAGCAACAGATGGAGGGCCTCCTGG
CGCCGCACCGGCCCAAGGAGCCCGCGTGGTTCCTGGCCACCGTCGGCGTCTCGCCCGACCACCAGGGCAA
GGGTCTGGGCAGCGCCGTCGTGCTCCCCGGAGTGGAGGCCGCCGAGCGCGCCGGGGTGCCCGCCTTCCTG
GAGACCTCCGCGCCCCGCAACCTCCCCTTCTACGAGCGGCTCGGCTTCACCGTCACCGCCGACGTCGAGG
TGCCCGAAGGACCGCGCACCTGGTGCATGACCCGCAAGCCCGGTGCCTAGGCTAGTATGTAAGCCTAGTC
TTAGATAATAAAATCGCTATCCATCGAAGATGGATGTGTGTTGGTTTTTTGTGTGTGTAACGCTAGGCGC
GCCTGGTGTACCGAGAACGATCCTCTCAGTGCGAGTCTCGACGATCCATATCGTTGCTTGGCAGTCAGCC
AGTCGGAATCCAGCTTGGGACCCAGGAAGTCCAATCGTCAGATATTGTACTCAAGCCTGGTCACGGCAGC
GTACCGATCTGTTTAAACCTAGATATTGATAGTCTGATCGGTCAACGTATAATCGAGTCCTAGCTTTTGC
AAACATCTATCAAGAGACAGGATCAGCAGGAGGCTTTCGCATGAGTATTCAACATTTCCGTGTCGCCCTT
ATTCCCTTTTTTGCGGCATTTTGCCTTCCTGTTTTTGCTCACCCAGAAACGCTGGTGAAAGTAAAAGATG
CTGAAGATCAGTTGGGTGCGCGAGTGGGTTACATCGAACTGGATCTCAACAGCGGTAAGATCCTTGAGAG
TTTTCGCCCCGAAGAACGCTTTCCAATGATGAGCACTTTTAAAGTTCTGCTATGTGGCGCGGTATTATCC
CGTATTGACGCCGGGCAAGAGCAACTCGGTCGCCGCATACACTATTCTCAGAATGACTTGGTTGAGTATT
CACCAGTCACAGAAAAGCATCTTACGGATGGCATGACAGTAAGAGAATTATGCAGTGCTGCCATAACCAT
GAGTGATAACACTGCGGCCAACTTACTTCTGACAACGATTGGAGGACCGAAGGAGCTAACCGCTTTTTTG
CACAACATGGGGGATCATGTAACTCGCCTTGATCGTTGGGAACCGGAGCTGAATGAAGCCATACCAAACG
ACGAGCGTGACACCACGATGCCTGTAGCAATGGCAACAACCTTGCGTAAACTATTAACTGGCGAACTACT
TACTCTAGCTTCCCGGCAACAGTTGATAGACTGGATGGAGGCGGATAAAGTTGCAGGACCACTTCTGCGC
TCGGCCCTTCCGGCTGGCTGGTTTATTGCTGATAAATCTGGAGCCGGTGAGCGTGGGTCTCGCGGTATCA
TTGCAGCACTGGGGCCAGATGGTAAGCCCTCCCGTATCGTAGTTATCTACACGACGGGGAGTCAGGCAAC
TATGGATGAACGAAATAGACAGATCGCTGAGATAGGTGCCTCACTGATTAAGCATTGGTAACCGATTCTA
GGTGCATTGGCGCAGAAAAAAATGCCTGATGCGACGCTGCGCGTCTTATACTCCCACATATGCCAGATTC
AGCAACGGATACGGCTTCCCCAACTTGCCCACTTCCATACGTGTCCTCCTTACCAGAAATTTATCCTTAA
GATCCCGAATCGTTTAAACTCGACTCTGGCTCTATCGAATCTCCGTCGTTTCGAGCTTACGCGAACAGCC
GTGGCGCTCATTTGCTCGTCGGGCATCGAATCTCGTCAGCTATCGTCAGCTTACCTTTTTGGCAGCGATC
GCGGCTCCCGACATCTTGGACCATTAGCTCCACAGGTATCTTCTTCCCTCTAGTGGTCATAACAGCAGCT
TCAGCTACCTCTCAATTCAAAAAACCCCTCAAGACCCGTTTAGAGGCCCCAAGGGGTTATGCTATCAATC
GTTGCGTTACACACACAAAAAACCAACACACATCCATCTTCGATGGATAGCGATTTTATTATCTAACTGC
TGATCGAGTGTAGCCAGATCTAGTAATCAATTACGGGGTCATTAGTTCATAGCCCATATATGGAGTTCCG
CGTTACATAACTTACGGTAAATGGCCCGCCTGGCTGACCGCCCAACGACCCCCGCCCATTGACGTCAATA
ATGACGTATGTTCCCATAGTAACGCCAATAGGGACTTTCCATTGACGTCAATGGGTGGAGTATTTACGGT
AAACTGCCCACTTGGCAGTACATCAAGTGTATCATATGCCAAGTACGCCCCCTATTGACGTCAATGACGG
TAAATGGCCCGCCTGGCATTATGCCCAGTACATGACCTTATGGGACTTTCCTACTTGGCAGTACATCTAC
GTATTAGTCATCGCTATTACCATGCTGATGCGGTTTTGGCAGTACATCAATGGGCGTGGATAGCGGTTTG
ACTCACGGGGATTTCCAAGTCTCCACCCCATTGACGTCAATGGGAGTTTGTTTTGGCACCAAAATCAACG
GGACTTTCCAAAATGTCGTAACAACTCCGCCCCATTGACGCAAATGGGCGGTAGGCGTGTACGGTGGGAG
GTCTATATAAGCAGAGCTGGTTTAGTGAACCGTCAGATCAGATCTTTGTCGATCCTACCATCCACTCGAC
ACACCCGCCAGCGGCCGC
Features (pLannotate 1.2.2; 20 found; start..end, strand, type, name):
     49..108     +  ncRNA          Corona pk3: Accession: RF00165 - Coronavirus 3' UTR pseudoknot
    140..157     +  CDS            6xHis: 6xHis affinity tag
    210..331     -  polyA_signal   SV40 poly(A) signal: SV40 polyadenylation signal
    354..423     -  CDS            large T antigen (fragment): large T antigen from SV40 (simian virus 40)
    446..492     +  terminator     T7 terminator: transcription terminator for bacteriophage T7 RNA polymerase
    522..658     +  terminator     rrnG terminator: transcription terminator from the E. coli ribosomal RNA rrnG operon (Albrechtsen et al., 1991)
    703..774     +  misc_feature   3' β-globin insulator: insulator downstream of the human β-globin locus (Farrell et al., 2002)
   1000..1588    -  rep_origin     ori: high-copy-number ColE1/pMB1/pBR322/pUC origin of replication
   1760..1824    -  CDS            bla(M) (fragment): β-lactamase lacking the signal sequence; bla(M); allows cytosolic expression of β-lactamase
   2088..3297    +  promoter       UbC promoter: human ubiquitin C promoter
   3301..3898    +  CDS            PuroR (fragment): puromycin N-acetyltransferase; pac from Streptomyces; confers resistance to puromycin
   3927..3975    +  polyA_signal   poly(A) signal: synthetic polyadenylation signal
   4241..5101    +  CDS            AmpR: β-lactamase; bla; confers resistance to ampicillin, carbenicillin, and related antibiotics
   5114..5250    +  terminator     rrnG terminator: transcription terminator from the E. coli ribosomal RNA rrnG operon (Albrechtsen et al., 1991)
   5402..5473    +  misc_feature   5' β-globin insulator: insulator upstream of the human β-globin locus (Farrell et al., 2002)
   5478..5524    -  terminator     T7 terminator: transcription terminator for bacteriophage T7 RNA polymerase
   5542..5590    -  polyA_signal   poly(A) signal: synthetic polyadenylation signal
   5671..5974    +  enhancer       CMV enhancer: human cytomegalovirus immediate early enhancer
   6047..6064    -  promoter       CMV promoter (fragment): human cytomegalovirus (CMV) immediate early promoter
   6127..6178    +  promoter       CMVd2 promoter: truncated human cytomegalovirus (CMV) immediate early promoter that yields moderately reduced expression relative to the full-length promoter
