[The description below was written by a language model from this plasmid's Addgene catalogue record and pLannotate feature annotations shown in this document.]
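Description:
pGBW-m4252788 is a mammalian expression plasmid carrying the wild-type SARS-CoV-2 ORF10 coding sequence, built on a pTwist_CMV_Puro_6 backbone from which an AarI site has been removed. It is propagated in E. coli as a high-copy plasmid through a ColE1/pUC-type origin and selected with ampicillin via a full-length β-lactamase gene. A short additional β-lactamase fragment is also annotated near the origin.

The very short ORF10 insert (about 110 bp) is driven by the CMV immediate early enhancer and promoter. The annotation software resolves this region as the enhancer plus promoter fragments, including a match to a truncated CMV variant. It does not annotate ORF10 itself, but it flags a coronavirus 3' UTR pseudoknot motif in the insert region, consistent with ORF10's position close to the 3' end of the viral genome. According to the catalogue fields, the backbone supplies a C-terminal tag consisting of a TEV protease cleavage site followed by 6xHis. Only the 6xHis element appears in the feature table, just downstream of the insert. This arrangement allows affinity purification or detection of the protein and subsequent removal of the tag.

An SV40 polyadenylation signal is annotated after the tag, although on the opposite strand. A separate cassette places puromycin N-acetyltransferase under the human ubiquitin C promoter with a synthetic poly(A) signal, allowing puromycin selection of transfected mammalian cells. Bacterial rrnG and T7 terminators, an additional synthetic poly(A) signal and β-globin insulator elements flank the cassettes and presumably limit transcriptional read-through between units. The plasmid is intended for expressing tagged ORF10 in mammalian cells. The record does not specify any further applications.
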