Addgene plasmid #153617: pGBW-m4252788
Purpose: Mammalian expression plasmid for SARS-CoV-2 ORF10 protein
Depositing lab: Ginkgo Bioworks & Benjie Chen.
Backbone
  Vector backbone: pTwist_CMV_Puro_6 with AarI site removed
  Backbone size w/o insert (bp): 6080
  Vector type: Mammalian Expression
  Selectable markers: Puromycin
Growth in bacteria
  Bacterial resistance: Ampicillin, 100 μg/mL
  Growth temperature: 37°C
  Growth strain: DH5alpha
  Copy number: High Copy
Gene/Insert
  Gene/Insert name: SARS-CoV-2 ORF10 protein
  Species: Severe acute respiratory syndrome coronavirus 2
  Insert size (bp): 110
  Mutation: wt
  Entrez Gene: ORF10 (a.k.a. GU280_gp11)
  Promoter: CMV
  Tag / fusion protein: Cleavable TEV;6xHis-003 (C terminal on backbone)
  Cloning method: Unknown
Resource information
  A portion of this plasmid was derived from a plasmid made by: GinkgoBioworks
Depositor comments: NCBI reference sequence: 43740576
How to cite: pGBW-m4252788 was a gift from Ginkgo Bioworks & Benjie Chen (Addgene plasmid # 153617 ; http://n2t.net/addgene:153617 ; RRID:Addgene_153617)
